Addgene plasmid #90111: p5Enrp1bE1
Purpose: 5' Gateway entry clone containing endothelial specific enhancer sequence of nrp1b
Depositing lab: Nathan Lawson. Depositing organization: University of Massachusetts, Worcester. Publication: Robust Identification of Developmentally Active Endothelial Enhancers in Zebrafish Using FANS-Assisted ATAC-Seq. Quillien A, Abdalla M, Yu J, Ou J, Zhu LJ, Lawson ND. Cell Rep. 2017 Jul 18;20(3):709-720. doi: 10.1016/j.celrep.2017.06.070. PubMed 28723572.
Backbone
  Vector backbone: pDONR P4-P1r
  Vector type: Bacterial Expression
Growth in bacteria
  Bacterial resistance: Kanamycin, 50 μg/mL
  Growth temperature: 37°C
  Growth strain: DH5alpha
  Copy number: High Copy
Gene/Insert
  Gene/Insert name: nrp1bE1
  Species: D. rerio (zebrafish)
  Cloning method: Gateway Cloning
Terms and licenses: Academic/Nonprofit Terms; Industry Terms: Not Available to Industry
How to cite: p5Enrp1bE1 was a gift from Nathan Lawson (Addgene plasmid # 90111 ; http://n2t.net/addgene:90111 ; RRID:Addgene_90111)
