[The description below was written by a language model from this plasmid's Addgene catalogue record and pLannotate feature annotations shown in this document.]
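Description:
p5Enrp1bE1 is a 3.2 kb Gateway 5' entry clone built on the pDONR P4-P1r donor backbone, carrying a zebrafish (D. rerio) enhancer element designated nrp1bE1, described in the record as an endothelial-specific enhancer sequence of the nrp1b gene. It is catalogued as a bacterial vector, but it serves as a cloning intermediate rather than an expression plasmid. It is maintained in E. coli at high copy through a ColE1/pUC-type origin and selected with kanamycin via the aph(3')-Ia (KanR) gene. rrnB T1 and T2 terminators lie upstream of the recombination cassette, where they insulate the insert from read-through transcription originating in the backbone. A T7 promoter sits just beyond the cassette. The short lacI and lacZα matches are annotated only as fragments and appear to be backbone remnants rather than functional genes.

The insert itself is not annotated in the feature table. By position it occupies the roughly 600 bp interval between the recombination sites, which the automated annotation calls as an attL1 fragment overlapping an attB4 core on one side and attR1 on the other. This pattern is consistent with the attL4/attR1 flanks expected after a BP reaction into pDONR P4-P1r, with the annotation tool labelling the left site by its nearest match. In MultiSite Gateway assembly, these sites let the enhancer be placed by LR recombination in the 5' position of a destination vector, upstream of middle and 3' entry elements. The record names neither a minimal promoter nor a reporter, so these would be supplied by other components. The associated publication concerns the identification of developmentally active endothelial enhancers in zebrafish, so the intended use is presumably building reporter constructs that test or exploit this enhancer's endothelial activity.
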