Features (pLannotate 1.2.2; 10 found; start..end, strand, type, name):
      5..593     +  rep_origin     ori: high-copy-number ColE1/pMB1/pBR322/pUC origin of replication
    776..868     +  CDS            lacI (fragment): lac repressor; lacI; The lac repressor binds to the lac operator to inhibit transcription in E. coli. This inhibition can be relieved by adding lactose or isopropyl-β-D-thiogalactopyranoside (IPTG).
    923..950     -  terminator     rrnB T2 terminator: transcription terminator T2 from the E. coli rrnB gene
   1082..1125    +  terminator     rrnB T1 terminator: Escherichia coli rrnB; transcription terminator T1 from the E. coli rrnB gene
   1172..1208    -  CDS            lacZα (fragment): LacZα fragment of β-galactosidase; lacZ fragment
   1247..1332    +  protein_bind   attL1 (fragment): mutant version of attL; recombination site for the Gateway® LR reaction LR Clonase™
   1323..1343    +  protein_bind   attB4: mutant version of attB; core recombination site for the Gateway® BP reaction BP Clonase™
   1939..2062    +  protein_bind   attR1: mutant version of attR; recombination site for the Gateway® LR reaction LR Clonase™
   2135..2153    -  promoter       T7 promoter: promoter for bacteriophage T7 RNA polymerase
   2287..3096    +  CDS            KanR: aminoglycoside phosphotransferase; aph(3')-Ia; confers resistance to kanamycin in bacteria or G418 (Geneticin®) in eukaryotes
>Addgene plasmid #90111 | p5Enrp1bE1 | addgene full sequence | sequence record 178507 | Addgene NGS Result
CTTCTTGAGATCCTTTTTTTCTGCGCGTAATCTGCTGCTTGCAAACAAAAAAACCACCGCTACCAGCGGT
GGTTTGTTTGCCGGATCAAGAGCTACCAACTCTTTTTCCGAAGGTAACTGGCTTCAGCAGAGCGCAGATA
CCAAATACTGTTCTTCTAGTGTAGCCGTAGTTAGGCCACCACTTCAAGAACTCTGTAGCACCGCCTACAT
ACCTCGCTCTGCTAATCCTGTTACCAGTGGCTGCTGCCAGTGGCGATAAGTCGTGTCTTACCGGGTTGGA
CTCAAGACGATAGTTACCGGATAAGGCGCAGCGGTCGGGCTGAACGGGGGGTTCGTGCACACAGCCCAGC
TTGGAGCGAACGACCTACACCGAACTGAGATACCTACAGCGTGAGCTATGAGAAAGCGCCACGCTTCCCG
AAGGGAGAAAGGCGGACAGGTATCCGGTAAGCGGCAGGGTCGGAACAGGAGAGCGCACGAGGGAGCTTCC
AGGGGGAAACGCCTGGTATCTTTATAGTCCTGTCGGGTTTCGCCACCTCTGACTTGAGCGTCGATTTTTG
TGATGCTCGTCAGGGGGGCGGAGCCTATGGAAAAACGCCAGCAACGCGGCCTTTTTACGGTTCCTGGCCT
TTTGCTGGCCTTTTGCTCACATGTTCTTTCCTGCGTTATCCCCTGATTCTGTGGATAACCGTATTACCGC
CTTTGAGTGAGCTGATACCGCTCGCCGCAGCCGAACGACCGAGCGCAGCGAGTCAGTGAGCGAGGAAGCG
GAAGAGCGCCCAATACGCAAACCGCCTCTCCCCGCGCGTTGGCCGATTCATTAATGCAGCTGGCACGACA
GGTTTCCCGACTGGAAAGCGGGCAGTGAGCGCAACGCAATTAATACGCGTACCGCTAGCCAGGAAGAGTT
TGTAGAAACGCAAAAAGGCCATCCGTCAGGATGGCCTTCTGCTTAGTTTGATGCCTGGCAGTTTATGGCG
GGCGTCCTGCCCGCCACCCTCCGGGCCGTTGCTTCACAACGTTCAAATCCGCTCCCGGCGGATTTGTCCT
ACTCAGGAGAGCGTTCACCGACAAACAACAGATAAAACGAAAGGCCCAGTCTTCCGACTGAGCCTTTCGT
TTTATTTGATGCCTGGCAGTTCCCTACTCTCGCGTTAACGCTAGCATGGATGTTTTCCCAGTCACGACGT
TGTAAAACGACGGCCAGTCTTAAGCTCGGGCCCGAGTTAACGCTACCATGGAGCTCCAAATAATGATTTT
ATTTTGACTGATAGTGACCTGTTCGTTGCAACAAATTGATAAGCAATGCTTTTTTATAATGCCAACTTTG
TATAGAAAAGTTGGGGATGTGCTGAAAATGTCTCTAACGCACCTATGTGACGTGCTTTAACTAGGTTAAC
GATGGTGAACGGTCGGCACGGCTCATTAATAGGCCTTCACGTCCACTTAAAGATGGCTCCATCAGAAAGA
GAGGTAGAAGAGTCCTTGTAACGTCCTTCTCCCTCGTTCCTCCATTTGTCTTCTAGTTTTATCTTGCTCA
AGCTGAAGGGGAAGCCCTGCGCTGCGGGACCGCCGCTGTTTTACCTTCGACCCACCGCTATATTTATCCC
ATTGTGCTGAACTAATTGCTGGTCTGACATCACCTCTTGAAGAAGGACAGCTGATGAACAAAGCATCTGC
GGATTATTTTTAGTTTGTTCTTAAGACGGAGCTTCAGGGACACACAGGCAGAGAGAGAGAGAGACAGGAA
GTGCTCGTGCAGCTGGAGACAATGTTATCTTGGTAGCAGGACAGGAAATGGGGTCCAATCACTTCCTGGG
GCCTGAGAGCTTTGCTAAGACACTGGTTTGAGTTCTGATCGGCTGTTTTTCCACCTCAAGGGTTTCAGCA
CAAGGGGGTTTGAGAAGTAGCTTTTTAGTGCTGATAATCAGATTTAGTCAAGTTTGTACAAAAAAGTTGA
ACGAGAAACGTAAAATGATATAAATATCAATATATTAAATTAGATTTTGCATAAAAAACAGACTACATAA
TACTGTAAAACACAACATATGCAGTCACTATGAACCAACTACTTAGATGGTATTAGTGACCTGTAGAATT
CGAGCTCTAGAGCTGCAGGGCGGCCGCGATATCCCCTATAGTGAGTCGTATTACATGGTCATAGCTGTTT
CCTGGCAGCTCTGGCCCGTGTCTCAAAATCTCTGATGTTACATTGCACAAGATAAAAATATATCATCATG
AACAATAAAACTGTCTGCTTACATAAACAGTAATACAAGGGGTGTTATGAGCCATATTCAACGGGAAACG
TCGAGGCCGCGATTAAATTCCAACATGGATGCTGATTTATATGGGTATAAATGGGCTCGCGATAATGTCG
GGCAATCAGGTGCGACAATCTATCGCTTGTATGGGAAGCCCGATGCGCCAGAGTTGTTTCTGAAACATGG
CAAAGGTAGCGTTGCCAATGATGTTACAGATGAGATGGTCAGACTAAACTGGCTGACGGAATTTATGCCT
CTTCCGACCATCAAGCATTTTATCCGTACTCCTGATGATGCATGGTTACTCACCACTGCGATCCCCGGAA
AAACAGCATTCCAGGTATTAGAAGAATATCCTGATTCAGGTGAAAATATTGTTGATGCGCTGGCAGTGTT
CCTGCGCCGGTTGCATTCGATTCCTGTTTGTAATTGTCCTTTTAACAGCGATCGCGTATTTCGTCTCGCT
CAGGCGCAATCACGAATGAATAACGGTTTGGTTGATGCGAGTGATTTTGATGACGAGCGTAATGGCTGGC
CTGTTGAACAAGTCTGGAAAGAAATGCATAAACTTTTGCCATTCTCACCGGATTCAGTCGTCACTCATGG
TGATTTCTCACTTGATAACCTTATTTTTGACGAGGGGAAATTAATAGGTTGTATTGATGTTGGACGAGTC
GGAATCGCAGACCGATACCAGGATCTTGCCATCCTATGGAACTGCCTCGGTGAGTTTTCTCCTTCATTAC
AGAAACGGCTTTTTCAAAAATATGGTATTGATAATCCTGATATGAATAAATTGCAGTTTCATTTGATGCT
CGATGAGTTTTTCTAATCAGAATTGGTTAATTGGTTGTAACACTGGCAGAGCATTACGCTGACTTGACGG
GACGGCGCAAGCTCATGACCAAAATCCCTTAACGTGAGTTACGCGTCGTTCCACTGAGCGTCAGACCCCG
TAGAAAAGATCAAAGGAT
